Addgene plasmid #77407: MVK gRNA (BRDN0001145420)
Purpose: 3rd generation lentiviral gRNA plasmid targeting human MVK
Depositing lab: John Doench & David Root. Depositing organization: Broad Institute. Publication: Optimized sgRNA design to maximize activity and minimize off-target effects of CRISPR-Cas9. Doench JG, Fusi N, Sullender M, Hegde M, Vaimberg EW, Donovan KF, Smith I, Tothova Z, Wilen C, Orchard R, Virgin HW, Listgarten J, Root DE. Nat Biotechnol. 2016 Jan 18. doi: 10.1038/nbt.3437. PubMed 26780180.
Backbone
  Vector backbone: lentiGuide-Puro
  Backbone manufacturer: Zhang Lab (Addgene plasmid # 52963)
  Vector type: Mammalian Expression, Lentiviral, CRISPR
  Selectable markers: Puromycin
Growth in bacteria
  Bacterial resistance: Ampicillin, 100 μg/mL
  Growth temperature: 37°C
  Growth strain: DH5alpha
  Copy number: High Copy
Gene/Insert
  Gene/Insert name: MVK (alt names: MVK; NM_000431.3)
  gRNA/shRNA sequence: CAAAGTCCCTCGCAATACCA
  Species: H. sapiens (human)
  Entrez Gene: MVK (a.k.a. LRBP, MK, MVLK, POROK3)
  Promoter: hU6
  Cloning method: Unknown
  Sequencing primers: 5′ U6-F; 3′ pS2-R
Terms and licenses: Academic/Nonprofit Terms; Industry Terms: Not Available to Industry
Depositor comments: The gRNA was designed to target the following Genbank reference sequence(s): NM_000431.3,NM_001114185.2,NM_001301182.1. Note that this plasmid does NOT contain Cas9. It should be used in conjunction with lentiCas9-Blast (Addgene #52962) or otherwise with cell lines already expressing Cas9. Browse the full kinome gRNA library at http://www.addgene.org/pooled-library/broadgpp-human-kinome/ or visit http://www.broadinstitute.org/rnai/public/ for detailed protocols and information.
How to cite: MVK gRNA (BRDN0001145420) was a gift from John Doench & David Root (Addgene plasmid # 77407 ; http://n2t.net/addgene:77407 ; RRID:Addgene_77407)
