[The description below was written by a language model from this plasmid's Addgene catalogue record and pLannotate feature annotations shown in this document.]
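Description:
MVK gRNA (BRDN0001145420) is a third-generation lentiviral CRISPR guide plasmid built on the lentiGuide-Puro backbone. It delivers a single guide RNA against human MVK (mevalonate kinase), designed against three RefSeq transcript variants of the gene. The 8.3 kb plasmid is propagated in E. coli at high copy from a ColE1/pUC-type origin under ampicillin selection (AmpR). It also carries an f1 origin and remnants of a cloning-vector lac region with flanking T7 and T3 promoters.

The viral genome is transcribed from an RSV promoter fused to a truncated HIV-1 5' LTR, which makes packaging Tat-independent. It contains the Ψ packaging signal with a partial gag sequence, the RRE for Rev-dependent nuclear export, a cPPT/CTS, and a self-inactivating ΔU3 3' LTR followed by an SV40 poly(A) signal. Two expression units sit between the LTRs. In the first, the human U6 RNA polymerase III promoter drives the MVK-targeting spacer joined to the Streptococcus pyogenes Cas9 gRNA scaffold. In the second, the EF-1α core promoter with its intron A drives puromycin N-acetyltransferase, so transduced mammalian cells can be selected with puromycin. A WPRE downstream of this marker enhances transcript expression.

The plasmid does not encode Cas9. According to the depositor, it should be paired with a separate Cas9 vector such as lentiCas9-Blast or used in cells that already express Cas9. It belongs to a human kinome gRNA collection built with optimized sgRNA design rules, and its use is Cas9-directed targeting of MVK in human cells after lentiviral transduction.
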