Features (pLannotate 1.2.2; 29 found; start..end, strand, type, name):
     14..80      +  CDS            small t antigen (fragment): SV40 (simian virus 40) small t antigen
    106..317     +  promoter       EF-1α core promoter: core promoter for human elongation factor EF-1α
    318..1256    +  intron         EF-1α intron A: intron upstream of the start codon of human EF-1α
   1278..1877    +  CDS            PuroR (fragment): puromycin N-acetyltransferase; pac from Streptomyces; confers resistance to puromycin
   1893..2481    +  misc_feature   WPRE: woodchuck hepatitis virus posttranscriptional regulatory element
   2532..2551    +  misc_feature   cPPT/CTS (fragment): central polypurine tract and central termination sequence of HIV-1
   2553..2786    +  LTR            3' LTR (ΔU3): self-inactivating 3' long terminal repeat (LTR) from HIV-1
   2864..2985    +  polyA_signal   SV40 poly(A) signal: SV40 polyadenylation signal
   3025..3160    +  rep_origin     SV40 ori: SV40 origin of replication
   3181..3199    -  promoter       T7 promoter: promoter for bacteriophage T7 RNA polymerase
   3207..3362    +  CDS            lacZα (fragment): LacZα fragment of β-galactosidase; lacZ fragment
   3367..3795    +  rep_origin     f1 ori (sequence partly withheld): f1 bacteriophage origin of replication; arrow indicates direction of (+) strand synthesis
   3848..3952    +  promoter       AmpR promoter: bla
   3953..4813    +  CDS            AmpR: β-lactamase; bla; confers resistance to ampicillin, carbenicillin, and related antibiotics
   4984..5572    +  rep_origin     ori: high-copy-number ColE1/pMB1/pBR322/pUC origin of replication
   5755..5847    +  CDS            lacI (fragment): lac repressor; lacI; The lac repressor binds to the lac operator to inhibit transcription in E. coli. This inhibition can be relieved by adding lactose or isopropyl-β-D-thiogalactopyranoside (IPTG).
   5860..5881    +  protein_bind   CAP binding site: CAP binding activates transcription in the presence of cAMP. E. coli catabolite activator protein
   5896..5926    +  promoter       lac promoter: promoter for the E. coli lac operon
   5934..5950    +  protein_bind   lac operator: The lac repressor binds to the lac operator to inhibit transcription in E. coli. This inhibition can be relieved by adding lactose or isopropyl-β-D-thiogalactopyranoside (IPTG). lac repressor encoded by lacI
   5995..6013    +  promoter       T3 promoter: promoter for bacteriophage T3 RNA polymerase
   6041..6267    +  promoter       RSV promoter: Rous sarcoma virus enhancer/promoter
   6268..6448    +  LTR            5' LTR (truncated): truncated 5' long terminal repeat (LTR) from HIV-1
   6495..6620    +  misc_feature   HIV-1 Ψ: packaging signal of human immunodeficiency virus type 1
   6604..6967    +  CDS            HIV-1 gag (fragment): gag protein from human immunodeficiency virus 1; gag
   7113..7346    +  misc_feature   RRE: The Rev response element (RRE) of HIV-1 allows for Rev-dependent mRNA export from the nucleus to the cytoplasm.
   7723..7749    +  CDS            Rev (fragment): human immunodeficiency virus 1 (HIV-1) Rev protein; rev; enhances nuclear export of unspliced and incompletely spliced viral mRNAs
   7753..7993    +  promoter       U6 promoter: RNA polymerase III promoter for human U6 snRNA
   8023..8098    +  misc_RNA       gRNA scaffold: guide RNA scaffold for the Streptococcus pyogenes CRISPR/Cas9 system
   8154..8271    +  misc_feature   cPPT/CTS: central polypurine tract and central termination sequence of HIV-1
>Addgene plasmid #77407 | MVK gRNA (BRDN0001145420) | addgene full sequence | sequence record 189028 | Addgene Assembled Sequence
CCCGGGTGCAAAGATGGATAAAGTTTTAAACAGAGAGGAATCTTTGCAGCTAATGGACCTTCTAGGTCTT
GAAAGGAGTGGGAATTGGCTCCGGTGCCCGTCAGTGGGCAGAGCGCACATCGCCCACAGTCCCCGAGAAG
TTGGGGGGAGGGGTCGGCAATTGATCCGGTGCCTAGAGAAGGTGGCGCGGGGTAAACTGGGAAAGTGATG
TCGTGTACTGGCTCCGCCTTTTTCCCGAGGGTGGGGGAGAACCGTATATAAGTGCAGTAGTCGCCGTGAA
CGTTCTTTTTCGCAACGGGTTTGCCGCCAGAACACAGGTAAGTGCCGTGTGTGGTTCCCGCGGGCCTGGC
CTCTTTACGGGTTATGGCCCTTGCGTGCCTTGAATTACTTCCACCTGGCTGCAGTACGTGATTCTTGATC
CCGAGCTTCGGGTTGGAAGTGGGTGGGAGAGTTCGAGGCCTTGCGCTTAAGGAGCCCCTTCGCCTCGTGC
TTGAGTTGAGGCCTGGCCTGGGCGCTGGGGCCGCCGCGTGCGAATCTGGTGGCACCTTCGCGCCTGTCTC
GCTGCTTTCGATAAGTCTCTAGCCATTTAAAATTTTTGATGACCTGCTGCGACGCTTTTTTTCTGGCAAG
ATAGTCTTGTAAATGCGGGCCAAGATCTGCACACTGGTATTTCGGTTTTTGGGGCCGCGGGCGGCGACGG
GGCCCGTGCGTCCCAGCGCACATGTTCGGCGAGGCGGGGCCTGCGAGCGCGGCCACCGAGAATCGGACGG
GGGTAGTCTCAAGCTGGCCGGCCTGCTCTGGTGCCTGGCCTCGCGCCGCCGTGTATCGCCCCGCCCTGGG
CGGCAAGGCTGGCCCGGTCGGCACCAGTTGCGTGAGCGGAAAGATGGCCGCTTCCCGGCCCTGCTGCAGG
GAGCTCAAAATGGAGGACGCGGCGCTCGGGAGAGCGGGCGGGTGAGTCACCCACACAAAGGAAAAGGGCC
TTTCCGTCCTCAGCCGTCGCTTCATGTGACTCCACGGAGTACCGGGCGCCGTCCAGGCACCTCGATTAGT
TCTCGAGCTTTTGGAGTACGTCGTCTTTAGGTTGGGGGGAGGGGTTTTATGCGATGGAGTTTCCCCACAC
TGAGTGGGTGGAGACTGAAGTTAGGCCAGCTTGGCACTTGATGTAATTCTCCTTGGAATTTGCCCTTTTT
GAGTTTGGATCTTGGTTCATTCTCAAGCCTCAGACAGTGGTTCAAAGTTTTTTTCTTCCATTTCAGGTGT
CGTGACGTACGGCCACCATGACCGAGTACAAGCCCACGGTGCGCCTCGCCACCCGCGACGACGTCCCCAG
GGCCGTACGCACCCTCGCCGCCGCGTTCGCCGACTACCCCGCCACGCGCCACACCGTCGATCCGGACCGC
CACATCGAGCGGGTCACCGAGCTGCAAGAACTCTTCCTCACGCGCGTCGGGCTCGACATCGGCAAGGTGT
GGGTCGCGGACGACGGCGCCGCCGTGGCGGTCTGGACCACGCCGGAGAGCGTCGAAGCGGGGGCGGTGTT
CGCCGAGATCGGCCCGCGCATGGCCGAGTTGAGCGGTTCCCGGCTGGCCGCGCAGCAACAGATGGAAGGC
CTCCTGGCGCCGCACCGGCCCAAGGAGCCCGCGTGGTTCCTGGCCACCGTCGGAGTCTCGCCCGACCACC
AGGGCAAGGGTCTGGGCAGCGCCGTCGTGCTCCCCGGAGTGGAGGCGGCCGAGCGCGCCGGGGTGCCCGC
CTTCCTGGAGACCTCCGCGCCCCGCAACCTCCCCTTCTACGAGCGGCTCGGCTTCACCGTCACCGCCGAC
GTCGAGGTGCCCGAAGGACCGCGCACCTGGTGCATGACCCGCAAGCCCGGTGCCTGAACGCGTTAAGTCG
ACAATCAACCTCTGGATTACAAAATTTGTGAAAGATTGACTGGTATTCTTAACTATGTTGCTCCTTTTAC
GCTATGTGGATACGCTGCTTTAATGCCTTTGTATCATGCTATTGCTTCCCGTATGGCTTTCATTTTCTCC
TCCTTGTATAAATCCTGGTTGCTGTCTCTTTATGAGGAGTTGTGGCCCGTTGTCAGGCAACGTGGCGTGG
TGTGCACTGTGTTTGCTGACGCAACCCCCACTGGTTGGGGCATTGCCACCACCTGTCAGCTCCTTTCCGG
GACTTTCGCTTTCCCCCTCCCTATTGCCACGGCGGAACTCATCGCCGCCTGCCTTGCCCGCTGCTGGACA
GGGGCTCGGCTGTTGGGCACTGACAATTCCGTGGTGTTGTCGGGGAAATCATCGTCCTTTCCTTGGCTGC
TCGCCTGTGTTGCCACCTGGATTCTGCGCGGGACGTCCTTCTGCTACGTCCCTTCGGCCCTCAATCCAGC
GGACCTTCCTTCCCGCGGCCTGCTGCCGGCTCTGCGGCCTCTTCCGCGTCTTCGCCTTCGCCCTCAGACG
AGTCGGATCTCCCTTTGGGCCGCCTCCCCGCGTCGACTTTAAGACCAATGACTTACAAGGCAGCTGTAGA
TCTTAGCCACTTTTTAAAAGAAAAGGGGGGACTGGAAGGGCTAATTCACTCCCAACGAAGACAAGATCTG
CTTTTTGCTTGTACTGGGTCTCTCTGGTTAGACCAGATCTGAGCCTGGGAGCTCTCTGGCTAACTAGGGA
ACCCACTGCTTAAGCCTCAATAAAGCTTGCCTTGAGTGCTTCAAGTAGTGTGTGCCCGTCTGTTGTGTGA
CTCTGGTAACTAGAGATCCCTCAGACCCTTTTAGTCAGTGTGGAAAATCTCTAGCAGTACGTATAGTAGT
TCATGTCATCTTATTATTCAGTATTTATAACTTGCAAAGAAATGAATATCAGAGAGTGAGAGGAACTTGT
TTATTGCAGCTTATAATGGTTACAAATAAAGCAATAGCATCACAAATTTCACAAATAAAGCATTTTTTTC
ACTGCATTCTAGTTGTGGTTTGTCCAAACTCATCAATGTATCTTATCATGTCTGGCTCTAGCTATCCCGC
CCCTAACTCCGCCCATCCCGCCCCTAACTCCGCCCAGTTCCGCCCATTCTCCGCCCCATGGCTGACTAAT
TTTTTTTATTTATGCAGAGGCCGAGGCCGCCTCGGCCTCTGAGCTATTCCAGAAGTAGTGAGGAGGCTTT
TTTGGAGGCCTAGGGACGTACCCAATTCGCCCTATAGTGAGTCGTATTACGCGCGCTCACTGGCCGTCGT
TTTACAACGTCGTGACTGGGAAAACCCTGGCGTTACCCAACTTAATCGCCTTGCAGCACATCCCCCTTTC
GCCAGCTGGCGTAATAGCGAAGAGGCCCGCACCGATCGCCCTTCCCAACAGTTGCGCAGCCTGAATGGCG
AATGGG
[124 nt withheld, positions 3367-3490]
C
[91 nt withheld, positions 3492-3582]
A
[49 nt withheld, positions 3584-3632]
CCTTTGACGTTGGAGTCCACGTTCTTT
[37 nt withheld, positions 3660-3696]
ACCCTATCTCGGTCTATTCTTTTGATTTATAAGGGATTTTGCCGATTTCGGCCTATTGGTTAAAAAATGA
GCTGATTTAACAAAAATTTAACGCGAATTTTAACAAAATATTAACGCTTACAATTTAGGTGGCACTTTTC
GGGGAAATGTGCGCGGAACCCCTATTTGTTTATTTTTCTAAATACATTCAAATATGTATCCGCTCATGAG
ACAATAACCCTGATAAATGCTTCAATAATATTGAAAAAGGAAGAGTATGAGTATTCAACATTTCCGTGTC
GCCCTTATTCCCTTTTTTGCGGCATTTTGCCTTCCTGTTTTTGCTCACCCAGAAACGCTGGTGAAAGTAA
AAGATGCTGAAGATCAGTTGGGTGCACGAGTGGGTTACATCGAACTGGATCTCAACAGCGGTAAGATCCT
TGAGAGTTTTCGCCCCGAAGAACGTTTTCCAATGATGAGCACTTTTAAAGTTCTGCTATGTGGCGCGGTA
TTATCCCGTATTGACGCCGGGCAAGAGCAACTCGGTCGCCGCATACACTATTCTCAGAATGACTTGGTTG
AGTACTCACCAGTCACAGAAAAGCATCTTACGGATGGCATGACAGTAAGAGAATTATGCAGTGCTGCCAT
AACCATGAGTGATAACACTGCGGCCAACTTACTTCTGACAACGATCGGAGGACCGAAGGAGCTAACCGCT
TTTTTGCACAACATGGGGGATCATGTAACTCGCCTTGATCGTTGGGAACCGGAGCTGAATGAAGCCATAC
CAAACGACGAGCGTGACACCACGATGCCTGTAGCAATGGCAACAACGTTGCGCAAACTATTAACTGGCGA
ACTACTTACTCTAGCTTCCCGGCAACAATTAATAGACTGGATGGAGGCGGATAAAGTTGCAGGACCACTT
CTGCGCTCGGCCCTTCCGGCTGGCTGGTTTATTGCTGATAAATCTGGAGCCGGTGAGCGTGGGTCTCGCG
GTATCATTGCAGCACTGGGGCCAGATGGTAAGCCCTCCCGTATCGTAGTTATCTACACGACGGGGAGTCA
GGCAACTATGGATGAACGAAATAGACAGATCGCTGAGATAGGTGCCTCACTGATTAAGCATTGGTAACTG
TCAGACCAAGTTTACTCATATATACTTTAGATTGATTTAAAACTTCATTTTTAATTTAAAAGGATCTAGG
TGAAGATCCTTTTTGATAATCTCATGACCAAAATCCCTTAACGTGAGTTTTCGTTCCACTGAGCGTCAGA
CCCCGTAGAAAAGATCAAAGGATCTTCTTGAGATCCTTTTTTTCTGCGCGTAATCTGCTGCTTGCAAACA
AAAAAACCACCGCTACCAGCGGTGGTTTGTTTGCCGGATCAAGAGCTACCAACTCTTTTTCCGAAGGTAA
CTGGCTTCAGCAGAGCGCAGATACCAAATACTGTTCTTCTAGTGTAGCCGTAGTTAGGCCACCACTTCAA
GAACTCTGTAGCACCGCCTACATACCTCGCTCTGCTAATCCTGTTACCAGTGGCTGCTGCCAGTGGCGAT
AAGTCGTGTCTTACCGGGTTGGACTCAAGACGATAGTTACCGGATAAGGCGCAGCGGTCGGGCTGAACGG
GGGGTTCGTGCACACAGCCCAGCTTGGAGCGAACGACCTACACCGAACTGAGATACCTACAGCGTGAGCT
ATGAGAAAGCGCCACGCTTCCCGAAGGGAGAAAGGCGGACAGGTATCCGGTAAGCGGCAGGGTCGGAACA
GGAGAGCGCACGAGGGAGCTTCCAGGGGGAAACGCCTGGTATCTTTATAGTCCTGTCGGGTTTCGCCACC
TCTGACTTGAGCGTCGATTTTTGTGATGCTCGTCAGGGGGGCGGAGCCTATGGAAAAACGCCAGCAACGC
GGCCTTTTTACGGTTCCTGGCCTTTTGCTGGCCTTTTGCTCACATGTTCTTTCCTGCGTTATCCCCTGAT
TCTGTGGATAACCGTATTACCGCCTTTGAGTGAGCTGATACCGCTCGCCGCAGCCGAACGACCGAGCGCA
GCGAGTCAGTGAGCGAGGAAGCGGAAGAGCGCCCAATACGCAAACCGCCTCTCCCCGCGCGTTGGCCGAT
TCATTAATGCAGCTGGCACGACAGGTTTCCCGACTGGAAAGCGGGCAGTGAGCGCAACGCAATTAATGTG
AGTTAGCTCACTCATTAGGCACCCCAGGCTTTACACTTTATGCTTCCGGCTCGTATGTTGTGTGGAATTG
TGAGCGGATAACAATTTCACACAGGAAACAGCTATGACCATGATTACGCCAAGCGCGCAATTAACCCTCA
CTAAAGGGAACAAAAGCTGGAGCTGCAAGCTTAATGTAGTCTTATGCAATACTCTTGTAGTCTTGCAACA
TGGTAACGATGAGTTAGCAACATGCCTTACAAGGAGAGAAAAAGCACCGTGCATGCCGATTGGTGGAAGT
AAGGTGGTACGATCGTGCCTTATTAGGAAGGCAACAGACGGGTCTGACATGGATTGGACGAACCACTGAA
TTGCCGCATTGCAGAGATATTGTATTTAAGTGCCTAGCTCGATACATAAACGGGTCTCTCTGGTTAGACC
AGATCTGAGCCTGGGAGCTCTCTGGCTAACTAGGGAACCCACTGCTTAAGCCTCAATAAAGCTTGCCTTG
AGTGCTTCAAGTAGTGTGTGCCCGTCTGTTGTGTGACTCTGGTAACTAGAGATCCCTCAGACCCTTTTAG
TCAGTGTGGAAAATCTCTAGCAGTGGCGCCCGAACAGGGACTTGAAAGCGAAAGGGAAACCAGAGGAGCT
CTCTCGACGCAGGACTCGGCTTGCTGAAGCGCGCACGGCAAGAGGCGAGGGGCGGCGACTGGTGAGTACG
CCAAAAATTTTGACTAGCGGAGGCTAGAAGGAGAGAGATGGGTGCGAGAGCGTCAGTATTAAGCGGGGGA
GAATTAGATCGCGATGGGAAAAAATTCGGTTAAGGCCAGGGGGAAAGAAAAAATATAAATTAAAACATAT
AGTATGGGCAAGCAGGGAGCTAGAACGATTCGCAGTTAATCCTGGCCTGTTAGAAACATCAGAAGGCTGT
AGACAAATACTGGGACAGCTACAACCATCCCTTCAGACAGGATCAGAAGAACTTAGATCATTATATAATA
CAGTAGCAACCCTCTATTGTGTGCATCAAAGGATAGAGATAAAAGACACCAAGGAAGCTTTAGACAAGAT
AGAGGAAGAGCAAAACAAAAGTAAGACCACCGCACAGCAAGCGGCCGCTGATCTTCAGACCTGGAGGAGG
AGATATGAGGGACAATTGGAGAAGTGAATTATATAAATATAAAGTAGTAAAAATTGAACCATTAGGAGTA
GCACCCACCAAGGCAAAGAGAAGAGTGGTGCAGAGAGAAAAAAGAGCAGTGGGAATAGGAGCTTTGTTCC
TTGGGTTCTTGGGAGCAGCAGGAAGCACTATGGGCGCAGCGTCAATGACGCTGACGGTACAGGCCAGACA
ATTATTGTCTGGTATAGTGCAGCAGCAGAACAATTTGCTGAGGGCTATTGAGGCGCAACAGCATCTGTTG
CAACTCACAGTCTGGGGCATCAAGCAGCTCCAGGCAAGAATCCTGGCTGTGGAAAGATACCTAAAGGATC
AACAGCTCCTGGGGATTTGGGGTTGCTCTGGAAAACTCATTTGCACCACTGCTGTGCCTTGGAATGCTAG
TTGGAGTAATAAATCTCTGGAACAGATTTGGAATCACACGACCTGGATGGAGTGGGACAGAGAAATTAAC
AATTACACAAGCTTAATACACTCCTTAATTGAAGAATCGCAAAACCAGCAAGAAAAGAATGAACAAGAAT
TATTGGAATTAGATAAATGGGCAAGTTTGTGGAATTGGTTTAACATAACAAATTGGCTGTGGTATATAAA
ATTATTCATAATGATAGTAGGAGGCTTGGTAGGTTTAAGAATAGTTTTTGCTGTACTTTCTATAGTGAAT
AGAGTTAGGCAGGGATATTCACCATTATCGTTTCAGACCCACCTCCCAACCCCGAGGGGACCCAGAGAGG
GCCTATTTCCCATGATTCCTTCATATTTGCATATACGATACAAGGCTGTTAGAGAGATAATTAGAATTAA
TTTGACTGTAAACACAAAGATATTAGTACAAAATACGTGACGTAGAAAGTAATAATTTCTTGGGTAGTTT
GCAGTTTTAAAATTATGTTTTAAAATGGACTATCATATGCTTACCGTAACTTGAAAGTATTTCGATTTCT
TGGCTTTATATATCTTGTGGAAAGGACGAAACACCGCAAAGTCCCTCGCAATACCAGTTTTAGAGCTAGA
AATAGCAAGTTAAAATAAGGCTAGTCCGTTATCAACTTGAAAAAGTGGCACCGAGTCGGTGCTTTTTTAA
GCTTGGCGTAACTAGATCTTGAGACAAATGGCAGTATTCATCCACAATTTTAAAAGAAAAGGGGGGATTG
GGGGGTACAGTGCAGGGGAAAGAATAGTAGACATAATAGCAACAGACATACAAACTAAAGAATTACAAAA
ACAAATTACAAAAATTCAAAATTTTCGGGTTTATTACAGGGACAGCAGAGATCCACTTTGGCGCCGGCTC
GAGGGGG
