>Addgene plasmid #77407 | MVK gRNA (BRDN0001145420) | depositor partial sequence | sequence record 144867 | Target Sequence
CAAAGTCCCTCGCAATACCA
