>Addgene plasmid #77407 | MVK gRNA (BRDN0001145420) | addgene partial sequence | sequence record 151802 | hU6-F 5'-GAGGGCCTATTTCCCATGATT-3'
ATTAGAATTAATTTGACTGTAAACACAAAGATATTAGTACAAAATACGTGACGTAGAAAGTAATAATTTC
TTGGGTAGTTTGCAGTTTTAAAATTATGTTTTAAAATGGACTATCATATGCTTACCGTAACTTGAAAGTA
TTTCGATTTCTTGGCTTTATATATCTTGTGGAAAGGACGAAACACCGCAAAGTCCCTCGCAATACCAGTT
TTAGAGCTAGAAATAGCAAGTTAAAATAAGGCTAGTCCGTTATCAACTTGAAAAAGTGGCACCGAGTCGG
TGCTTTTTTAAGCTTGGCGTAACTAGATCTTGAGACAAATGGCAGTATTCATCCACAATTTTAAAAGAAA
AGGGGGGATTGGGGGGTACAGTGCAGGGGAAAGAATAGTAGACATAATAGCAACAGACATACAAACTAAA
GAATTACAAAAACAAATTACAAAAATTCAAAATTTTCGGGTTTATTACAGGGACAGCAGAGATCCACTTT
GGCGCCGGCTCGAGGGGGCCCGGGTGCAAAGATGGATAAAGTTTTAAACAGAGAGGAATCTTTGCAGCTA
ATGGACCTTCTAGGTCTTGAAAGGAGTGGGAATTGGCTCCGGTGCCCGTCAGTGGGCAGAGCGCACATCG
CCCACAGTCCCCGAGAAGTTGGGGGGAGGGGTCGGCAATTGATCCGGTGCCTAGAGAAGGTGGCGCGGGG
TAAACTGGGAAAGTGATGTCGTGTACTGGCTCCGCCTTTTTCCCGAGGGTGG
